>Addgene plasmid #26224 | pJFRC19-13XLexAop2-IVS-myr::GFP | addgene full sequence | sequence record 419038 | Addgene NGS Result
CCTGGCACCCGCACCGCGGCTTCGAGACCGTGACCTACATCGTCGACGGTAACATGTGAGCAAAAGGCCA
GCAAAAGGCCAGGAACCGTAAAAAGGCCGCGTTGCTGGCGTTTTTCCATAGGCTCCGCCCCCCTGACGAG
CATCACAAAAATCGACGCTCAAGTCAGAGGTGGCGAAACCCGACAGGACTATAAAGATACCAGGCGTTTC
CCCCTGGAAGCTCCCTCGTGCGCTCTCCTGTTCCGACCCTGCCGCTTACCGGATACCTGTCCGCCTTTCT
CCCTTCGGGAAGCGTGGCGCTTTCTCATAGCTCACGCTGTAGGTATCTCAGTTCGGTGTAGGTCGTTCGC
TCCAAGCTGGGCTGTGTGCACGAACCCCCCGTTCAGCCCGACCGCTGCGCCTTATCCGGTAACTATCGTC
TTGAGTCCAACCCGGTAAGACACGACTTATCGCCACTGGCAGCAGCCACTGGTAACAGGATTAGCAGAGC
GAGGTATGTAGGCGGTGCTACAGAGTTCTTGAAGTGGTGGCCTAACTACGGCTACACTAGAAGAACAGTA
TTTGGTATCTGCGCTCTGCTGAAGCCAGTTACCTTCGGAAAAAGAGTTGGTAGCTCTTGATCCGGCAAAC
AAACCACCGCTGGTAGCGGTGGTTTTTTTGTTTGCAAGCAGCAGATTACGCGCAGAAAAAAAGGATCTCA
AGAAGATCCTTTGATCTTTTCTACGGGGTCTGACGCTCAGTGGAACGAAAACTCACGTTAAGGGATTTTG
GTCATGAGATTATCAAAAAGGATCTTCACCTAGATCCTTTTAAATTAAAAATGAAGTTTTAAATCAATCT
AAAGTATATATGAGTAAACTTGGTCTGACAGTTACCAATGCTTAATCAGTGAGGCACCTATCTCAGCGAT
CTGTCTATTTCGTTCATCCATAGTTGCCTGACTCCCCGTCGTGTAGATAACTACGATACGGGAGGGCTTA
CCATCTGGCCCCAGTGCTGCAATGATACCGCGAGACCCACGCTCACCGGCTCCAGATTTATCAGCAATAA
ACCAGCCAGCCGGAAGGGCCGAGCGCAGAAGTGGTCCTGCAACTTTATCCGCCTCCATCCAGTCTATTAA
TTGTTGCCGGGAAGCTAGAGTAAGTAGTTCGCCAGTTAATAGTTTGCGCAACGTTGTTGCCATTGCTACA
GGCATCGTGGTGTCACGCTCGTCGTTTGGTATGGCTTCATTCAGCTCCGGTTCCCAACGATCAAGGCGAG
TTACATGATCCCCCATGTTGTGCAAAAAAGCGGTTAGCTCCTTCGGTCCTCCGATCGTTGTCAGAAGTAA
GTTGGCCGCAGTGTTATCACTCATGGTTATGGCAGCACTGCATAATTCTCTTACTGTCATGCCATCCGTA
AGATGCTTTTCTGTGACTGGTGAGTACTCAACCAAGTCATTCTGAGAATAGTGTATGCGGCGACCGAGTT
GCTCTTGCCCGGCGTCAATACGGGATAATACCGCGCCACATAGCAGAACTTTAAAAGTGCTCATCATTGG
AAAACGTTCTTCGGGGCGAAAACTCTCAAGGATCTTACCGCTGTTGAGATCCAGTTCGATGTAACCCACT
CGTGCACCCAACTGATCTTCAGCATCTTTTACTTTCACCAGCGTTTCTGGGTGAGCAAAAACAGGAAGGC
AAAATGCCGCAAAAAAGGGAATAAGGGCGACACGGAAATGTTGAATACTCATACTCTTCCTTTTTCAATA
TTATTGAAGCATTTATCAGGGTTATTGTCTCATGAGCGGATACATATTTGAATGTATTTAGAAAAATAAA
CAAATAGGGGTTCCGCGCACATTTCCCCGAAAAGTGCCACCTGAGTCTAAGAAACCATTATTATCATGAC
ATTAACCTATAAAAATAGGCGTATCACGAGGCCCTTTCGTCTTCAAGAATTCGTTTAAACGGCCGGCCAG
ATCGATCCAGACATGATAAGATACATTGATGAGTTTGGACAAACCACAACTAGAATGCAGTGAAAAAAAT
GCTTTATTTGTGAAATTTGTGATGCTATTGCTTTATTTGTAACCATTATAAGCTGCAATAAACAAGTTAA
CAACAACAATTGCATTCATTTTATGTTTCAGGTTCAGGGGGAGGTGTGGGAGGTTTTTTAAAGCAAGTAA
AACCTCTACAAATGTGGTATGGCTGATTATGATCTCTAGTCAAGGCACTATACATCAAATATTTTTCCAT
AATTTTCTTGTATAGCAGTGCAGCTTTTTCCTTTGTGGTGTAAATAGCAAAGCAAGCAAGAGTTCTATTA
CTAAACACAGCATGACTCAAAAAACTTAGCAATTCTGAAGGAAAGTCCTTGGGGTCTTCTACCTTTCTCT
TCTTTTTTGGAGGAGTAGAATGTTGAGAGTCAGCAGTAGCCTCATCATCACTAGATGGCATTTCTTCTGA
GCAAAACAGGTTTTCCTCATTAAAGGCATTCCACCACTGCTCCCATTCATCAGTTCCATAGGTTGGAATC
TAAAATACACAAACAATTAGAATCAGTAGTTTAACACATTATACACTTAAAAATTTTATATTTACCTTAG
AGCTTTAAATCTCTGTAGGTAGTTTGTCCAATTATGTCACACCACAGAAGTAAGGTTCCTTCACAAAGAT
CCTCTAGATTACTTGTAGAGCTCATCCATGCCGTGTGTAATACCAGCTGCGGTCACAAACTCCAGCAACA
CCATGTGGTCCCGCTTTTCATTGGGGTCCTTGCTCAACGCGGACTGTGTGGAAAGGTAGTGATTGTCTGG
CAAGAGAACTGGGCCATCTCCAATGGGTGTGTTCTGTTGGTAATGATCTGCAAGTTGCACGGAACCGTCC
TCTATGTTGTGGCGAATCTTGAAGTTAACCTTTATTCCGTTTTTCTGCTTATCTGCCATTATATACACAT
TATGCGAGTTGTAGTTGTATTCCAACTTATGGCCCAGAATGTTGCCATCCTCCTTAAAATCAATGCCCTT
CAACTCAATACGGTTAACGAGTGTGTCGCCTTCAAATTTCACCTCCGCTCGCGTCTTATAGTTGCCGTCA
TCCTTGAAGAAAATGGTCCTCTCTTGAACGTATCCCTCCGGCATCGCCGACTTGAAAAAGTCATGCTGCT
TCATATGATCGGGGTAACGGCTGAAACACTGGACACCATACGTCAGCGTCGTGACCAACGTCGGCCATGG
CACGGGCAGCTTGCCCGTGGTGCATATGAACTTCAACGTCAGCTTACCGTATGTGGCGTCGCCCTCACCC
TCGCCGGACACACTGAATTTATGACCGTTGACATCGCCGTCGAGTTCAACCAATATCGGGACTACTCCGG
TAAACAGTTCTTCACCTTTGGACATGGATCCGCGTGGTCTGATGATGTCAACGCCGCCCTTTCCGCCGAT
TTTCAACGGACCCCGATGATTGGGATCGGGCGTGTAGCGCGAGTCCAGCGAGCCACCGTTGTTATGCTTC
TGGCCAAGAACGCCGCCCATGTTGCCGCCGCCGCTGCTGTTGATGTGCGTCTGGCCAAAGGTGTAGTCGG
ATTTCTTGTAGCCCCCAGTGGGATAGGCCAGTGCCAGTTCCTGATCCTGTCGCTTGCTGCAGCATTTGTT
GCCCATTTTGATTCTCGAGCCGCGGCCGCCTGAAGTAAAGGATAAGAATTAGGGTTAGTCGTTTCGGTGT
GCCTAGGCATCAGTGGTTGAACCTACCTTTTAGATCTATTCAGAGTTCTCTTCTTGTATTCAATAATTAC
TTCTTGGCAGATTTCAGTAGTTGCAGTTGATTTACTTGGTTGCTGGTTACTTTTAATTGATTCACTTTAA
CTTGCACTTTACTGCAGATTGTTTAGCTTGTTCAGCTGCGCTTGTTTATTTGCTTAGCTTTCGCTTAGCG
ACGTGTTCACTTTGCTTGTTTGAATTGAATTGTCGCTCCGTAGACGAAGCGCCTCTATTTATACTCCGGC
GCTCGACGTCACTAGTGCTAGAGTCTCCGCTTACTGTATGGATGTACAGTACTTACTGTATGGATGTACA
GTACTTACTGTATGGATGTACAGTACTTACTGTATGGATGTACAGTACTTACTGTATGGATGTACAGTAA
CCTGCAGGCATGCGCTAGCGCTAGAGTCTCCGCTTACTGTATGGATGTACAGTACTTACTGTATGGATGT
ACAGTACTTACTGTATGGATGTACAGTAACCTGCAGGCATGCCCTAGGGCTAGAGTCTCCGCTTACTGTA
TGGATGTACAGTACTTACTGTATGGATGTACAGTACTTACTGTATGGATGTACAGTACTTACTGTATGGA
TGTACAGTACTTACTGTATGGATGTACAGTAACCTGCAGGCATGCGCTAGCGCTAGAGTCTCCGCTTACT
GTATGGATGTACAGTACTTACTGTATGGATGTACAGTACTTACTGTATGGATGTACAGTAACCTGCAGGC
ATGCCCTAGGGCTAGAGTCTCCGCTTACTGTATGGATGTACAGTACTTACTGTATGGATGTACAGTACTT
ACTGTATGGATGTACAGTACTTACTGTATGGATGTACAGTACTTACTGTATGGATGTACAGTAACCTGCA
GGCATGCAAGCTTGCGGCCCTGGCCACGGGTGCGCATGATCGTGCTCCTGTCGTTGAGGACCCGGCTAGG
CTGGCGGGGTTGCCTTACTGGTTAGCAGAATGAATCACCGATACGCGAGCGAACGTGAAGCGACTGCTGC
TGCAAAACGTCTGCGACCTGAGCAACAACATGAATGGTCTTCGGTTTCCGTGTTTCGTAAAGTCTGGAAA
CGCGGAAGTCAGCGCCCTGCACCATTATGTTCCGGAGGCGCGCCCTAGTTCCAGTGAAATCCAAGCATTT
TCTAAATTAAATGTATTCTTATTATTATAGTTGTTATTTTTGATATATATAAACAACACTATTATGCCCA
CCATTTTTTTGAGATGCATCTACACAAGGAACAAACACTGGATGTCACTTTCAGTTCAAATTGTAACGCT
AATCACTCCGAACAGGTCACAAAAAATTACCTTAAAAAGTCATAATATTAAATTAGAATAAATATAGCTG
TGAGGGAAATATATACAAATATATTGGAGCAAATAAATTGTACATACAAATATTTATTACTAATTTCTAT
TGAGACGAAATGAACCACTCGGAACCATTTGAGCGAACCGAATCGCGCGGAACTAACGACAGTCGCTCCA
AGGTCGTCGAACAAAAGGTGAATGTGTTGCGGAGAGCGGGTGGGAGACAGCGAAAGAGCAACTACGAAAC
GTGGTGTGGTGGAGGTGAATTATGAAGAGGGCGCGCGATTTGAAAAGTATGTATATAAAAAATATATCCC
GGTGTTTTATGTAGCGATAAACGAGTTTTTGATGTAAGGTATGCAGGTGTGTAAGTCTTTTGGTTAGAAG
ACAAATCCAAAGTCTACTTGTGGGGATGTTCGAAGGGGAAATACTTGTATTCTATAGGTCATATCTTGTT
TTTATTGGCACAAATATAATTACATTAGCTTTTTGAGGGGGCAATAAACAGTAAACACGATGGTAATAAT
GGTAAAAAAAAAAAACAAGCAGTTATTTCGGATATATGTCGGCTACTCCTTGCGTCGGGCCCGAAGTCTT
AGAGCCAGATATGCGAGCACCCGGAAGCTCACGATGAGAATGGCCAGACCCACGTAGTCCAGCGGCAGAT
CGGCGGCGGAGAAGTTAAGCGTCTCCAGGATGACCTTGCCCGAACTGGGGCACGTGGTGTTCGACGATGT
GCAGCTAATTTCGCCCGGCTCCACGTCCGCCCATTGGTTAATCAGCAGACCCTCGTTGGCGTAACGGAAC
CATGAGAGGTACGACAACCATTTGAGGTATACTGGCACCGAGCCCGAGTTCAAGAAGAAGCCGCCAAAGA
GCAGGAATGGTATGATAACCGGCGGACCCACAGACAGCGCCATCGAGGTCGAGGAGCTGGCGCAGGATAT
TAGATATCCGAAGGACGTTGACACATTGGCCACCAGAGTGACCAGCGCCAGGCAGTTGAAGAAGTGCAGC
ACTCCGGCCCGCAGTCCGATCATCGGATAGGCAATCGCCGTGAAGACCAGTGGCACTGTGAGAAAAAGCG
GCAATTCGGCAATCGTTTTGCCCAGAAAGTATGTGTCACAGCGATAAAGTCGACTTCGGGCCTCCCTCAT
AAAAACTGGCAGCTCTGAGGTGAACACCTAAATCGAATCGATTCATTAGAAAGTTAGTAAATTATTGAAA
TGCAAATGTATTCTAAACATGACTTACATTTATCGTGGCAAAGACGTTTTGAAAGGTCATGTTGGTCAGG
AAGAGGAAGATGGCTCCGTTGATATTCATCACACCCACTTGCGTGAGTTGTTGGCCCAAAAAGATGAGGC
CAATCAAGATGGCAACCATCTGCAAATTAAAATGTTACTCGCATCTCATTAATATTCGCGAGTTAAATGA
AATTTATTTATCTTCTGCAAAACTATAAACTATACATCTCATTGAAAAAAACTAAGAAGGGTGTGGAATC
AGGCAATTCTATCTAAAATCTAGCGAATTTGTTTCCAAGAATTGTAAGCGTTATATCATTTGTTTCCACT
GGAACCACTCACCGTTGTCTGAATAAGTCGCACTTTTACGAGGAGTGGTTCCTTGAGCACCGACAGCCAG
GATCGCCACAGGACCGCCCGGAACTGCATGAACCAGGTGGCCTTGTAGGTGTACCCATTCTCCGGCTGCT
CCAGTGGCTTCTCCAGATTTTTGGTGGCCAACAACTGCTCCATATCCCGGGCTACTTTGCTAATGGCAAA
ATTGTCGCATATCTTGGCGATCCGATCACGGGACTCGATCTCCCGTCCGGGCACAACGGCCAACACCTGT
ACGTAAAAGTCCGCCGGATTGTAGTTGGTAGGACACTGGGCACCCACGCTGGATAGGAGTTGAGATGTTA
TGTAATACTAGATACCCTTAATAAACACATCGAACTCACTAGGAAAAGAAGTCGACGGCTTCGCTGGGAG
TGCCCAAGAAAGCTACCCTGCCCTCGGCCATCAGAAGGATCTTGTCAAAGAGCTCAAACAGCTCGGAAGA
CGGCTGATGAATGGTCAGGATGACGGTCTTGCCCTTCTGCGACAGCTTCTTCAGCACCTGGACGACGCTG
TGGGCGGTAAAGGAGTCCAGTCCGGAGGTGGGCTCATCGCAGATCAGAAGCGGCGGATCGGTTAGAGCCT
CGGAGGCGAATGCCAGACGCTTCCTTTCTCCGCCGGACAGACCTTTCACCCTGCCGGGCACACCGATGAT
CGTGTGCTGACATTTGCTGAGCGAAAGCTCCTGGATCACCTGATCCACGCGGGCCACTCGCTGCCGATAG
GTCAGATGTCGTGGCATCCGCACCATGGCTTGGAAAATCAGGTGTTCCCTGGCCGTTAGGGAGCCGATAA
AGAGGTCATCCTGCTGGACATAGGCGCACCTGGCCTGCATCTCCTTGGCGTCCACAGGTTGGCCATTGAG
CAGTCGCATCCCGGATGGCGATACTTGGATGCCCTGCGGCGATCGAAAGGCAAGGGCATTCAGCAGGGTC
GTCTTTCCGGCACCGGAACTGCCCATCACGGCCAAAAGTTCGCCCGGATAGGCCACGCCGCAAACTGAGT
TTCAAATTGGTAATTGGACCCTTTATTAAGATTTCACACAGATCAGCCGACTGCGAATAGAAACTCACCG
TTCTTGAGCAAATGTTTCCTGGGCGCCGGTATGTGTCGCTCGTTGCAGAATAGTCCGCGTGTCCGGTTGA
CCAGCTGCCGCCATCCGGAGCCCGGCTGATTGACCGCCCCAAAGATGTCCATATTGTGCCAGGCATAGGT
GAGGTTCTCGGCTAGTTGGCCGCTCCCTGAACCGGAGTCCTCCGGCGGACTGGGTGGCCGGAGCGTGCCG
TAGTTTTTGGCCTGCCCGAAGCCCTGGTTAATGCAGCTCTGCGAAGCCGCTCCGCTGTCACCCTGCAATG
ATAGGGGATCTCAAATATCAACTACAAGCGTTATGCTCATCTAACCCCGAACAAAAAGTACCCCGAAGTA
TCCTACGAAGTAGGTTTATACTTTTATTTATTTTTTGTGCATCTAGGATCAGCTTAAAATATCTGGTTGT
TATATTTTTTGTAAAAAAGAATATAGTCGAAAATGAATGCCTTTAGATGTCTTGATCATGATATGATCTC
AAAAATTGTCTTATATAGCGAGAACAGCTACCAGAATAATCTGTTTCGTGTCACTATTTGTTTGTGCAAT
TGCGGTTTGGGATTTTTGTGGGTCGCAGTTCTCACGCCGCAGACAATTTGATGTTGCAATCGCAGTTCCT
ATAGATCAAGTGAACTTAAGATGTATGCACATGTACTACTCACATTGTTCAGATGCTCGGCAGATGGGTG
TTTGCTGCCTCCGCGAATTAATAGCTCCTGATCCTCTTGGCCCATTGCCGGGATTTTTCACACTTTCCCC
TGCTTACCCACCCAAAACCAATCACCACCCCAATCACTCAAAAAACAAACAAAAATAAGAAGCGAGAGGA
GTTTTGGCACAGCACTTTGTGTTTAATTGATGGCGTAAACCGCTTGGAGCTTCGTCACGAAACCGCTGAC
AAAATGCAACTGAAGGCGGACATTGACGCTACGTAACGCTACAAACGGTGGCGAAAGAGATAGCGGACGC
AGCGGCGAAAGAGACGGCGATATTTCTGTGGACAGAGAAGGAGGCAAACAGCGCTGACTTTGAGTGGAAT
GTCATTTTGAGTGAGAGGTAATCGAAAGAACCTGGTACATCAAATACCCTTGGATCGAAGTAAATTTAAA
ACTGATCAGATAAGTTCAATGATATCCAGTGCAGTAAAAAAAAAAAATGTTTTTTTTATCTACTTTCCGC
AAAAATGGGTTTTATTAACTTACATACATACTAGGCGCGCCCATATGTTCGGCTTGTCGACATGCCCGCC
GTGACCGTCGAGAACCCGCTGACGCTGCCCCGCGTATCCGCACCCGCCGACGCCGTCGCACGTCCCGTGC
TCACCGTGACCACCGCGCCCAGCGGTTTCGAGGGCGAGGGCTTCCCGGTGCGCCGCGCGTTCGCCGGGAT
CAACTACCGCCACCTCGACCCGTTCATCATGATGGACCAGATGGGTGAGGTGGAGTACGCGCCCGGGGAG
CCCAAGGGCACGC
Features (pLannotate 1.2.2; 17 found; start..end, strand, type, name):
    113..701     -  rep_origin     ori: high-copy-number ColE1/pMB1/pBR322/pUC origin of replication
    872..1732    -  CDS            AmpR: β-lactamase; bla; confers resistance to ampicillin, carbenicillin, and related antibiotics
   1733..1837    -  promoter       AmpR promoter: bla
   1964..2098    -  polyA_signal   SV40 poly(A) signal: SV40 polyadenylation signal
   2121..2204    -  CDS            large T antigen (fragment): large T antigen from SV40 (simian virus 40)
   2229..2363    -  CDS            LT_POVHA (fragment): Protein inferred from homology: Swiss-Prot protein existence level 3. Isoform large T antigen is a key early protein essential for both driving viral replication and inducing cellular transformation. Plays a role in viral genome replication by driving entry of quiescent cells into the cell cycle and by autoregulating the synthesis of viral early mRNA. Displays highly oncogenic activities by corrupting the host cellular checkpoint mechanisms that guard cell division and the transcription, replication, and repair of DNA. Participates in the modulation of cellular gene expression preceeding viral
   2370..2390    -  CDS            SV40 NLS: nuclear localization signal of SV40 (simian virus 40) large T antigen
   2520..2585    -  intron         small t intron: SV40 (simian virus 40) small t antigen intron
   2587..2661    -  CDS            small t antigen (fragment): SV40 (simian virus 40) small t antigen
   2672..3385    -  CDS            GFP (S65T): GFP (S65T) is a basic (constitutively fluorescent) green fluorescent protein published in 1995, derived from Aequorea victoria.
   3392..3646    -  CDS            Src64B (fragment): SRC64_DROME - Also known as Src1. Experimental evidence at protein level: Swiss-Prot protein existence level 1. May play a role in the development of neural tissue and smooth muscle. From Drosophila melanogaster (Fruit fly).
   3670..3736    -  intron         Mhc intron: modified Drosophila myosin heavy chain intron 16 (Pfeiffer et al., 2010)
   3751..3989    -  promoter       hsp70 promoter: Drosophila melanogaster hsp70Bb promoter
   4614..4633    +  misc_feature   MCS (fragment): pUC18/19 multiple cloning site
   4715..4870    -  CDS            YPB1_ECOLX (fragment): Protein predicted: Swiss-Prot protein existence level 4. From Escherichia coli.
   4875..8994    -  gene           mini-white: white; This modified version of the white gene lacks part of the first intron.
   9210..26      -  protein_bind   attB (across the origin): attB site for the φC31 integrase (Groth et al., 2000) phage φC31 integrase
