>Addgene plasmid #26224 | pJFRC19-13XLexAop2-IVS-myr::GFP Sequencing Result | analyzer sequence | sequence record 217303
CATGCCTGCAGGTTACTGTACATCCATACAGTAAGTACTGTACATCCATACAGTAAGTACTGTACATCCA
TACAGTAAGCGGAGACTCTAGCGCTAGCGCATGCCTGCAGGTTACTGTACATCCATACAGTAAGTACTGT
ACATCCATACAGTAAGTACTGTACATCCATACAGTAAGTACTGTACATCCATACAGTAAGTACTGTACAT
CCATACAGTAAGCGGAGACTCTAGCACTAGTGACGTCGAGCGCCGGAGTATAAATAGAGGCGCTTCGTCT
ACGGAGCGACAATTCAATTCAAACAAGCAAAGTGAACACGTCGCTAAGCGAAAGCTAAGCAAATAAACAA
GCGCAGCTGAACAAGCTAAACAATCTGCAGTAAAGTGCAAGTTAAAGTGAATCAATTAAAAGTAACCAGC
AACCAAGTAAATCAACTGCAACTACTGAAATCTGCCAAGAAGTAATTATTGAATACAAGAAGAGAACTCT
GAATAGATCTAAAAGGTAGGTTCAACCACTGATGCCTAGGCACACCGAAACGACTAACCCTAATTCTTAT
CCTTTACTTCAGGCGGCCGCGGCTCGAGAATCAAAATGGGCAACAAATGCTGCAGCAAGCGACAGGATCA
GGAACTGGCACTGGCCTATCCCACTGGGGGCTACAAGAAATCCGACTACACCTTTGGCCAGACGCACATC
AACAGCAGCGGCGGCGGCAACATGGGCGGCGTTCTTGGCCAGAAGCATAACAACGGTGGCTCGCTGGACT
CGCGCTACACGCCCGATCCCAATCATCGGGGTCCGTTGAAAATCGGCGGAAAGGGCGGCGTTGACATCAT
CAGACCACGCGGATCCATGTCCAAAGGTGAAGAACTGTTTACCGGAGTAGTCCCGATATTGGTTGAACTC
GACGGCGATGTCAACGGTCATAAATTCAGTGTGTCCGGCGAGGGTGAGGGCGACGCCACATACGGTAAGC
TGACGTTGAAGTTCATATGCACCACGGGCAAGCTGCCCGTGCCATGGCCGACGTTGGTCACGACGCTGAC
GTATGGTGTCCAGTGTTTCAGCCGTTACCCCGATCATATGAAGCAGCATGACTTTTTCAAGTCGGCGATG
CCGGAGGGATACGTTCAAGAGAGGACCATTTTCTTCAAGGATGACGGCAACTATAAGACGCGAGCGGAGG
TGAAATTTGAAGGCGACACACTCGTTAACCGTATTGAGTTGAAGGGCATTGATTTTAAGGAGGATGGCAA
CATTCTGGGCCATAAGTTGGAATACAACTACAACTCGCATAATGTGTATATAATGGCAGATAAGCAGAAA
AACGGAATAAAGGTTAACTTCAAGATTCGCCACAACATAGAGGACGGTTCCGTGCAACTTGCAGATCATT
ACCAACAGAACACACCCATTGGAGATGGCCCAGTTCTCTTGCCAGACAATCACTACCTTTCCACACAGTC
CGCGTTGAGCAAGGACCCCAATGAAAAGCGGGACCACATGGTGTTGCTGGAGTTTGTGACCGCAGCTGGT
ATTACACACGGCATGGATGAGCTCTACAAGTAATCTAGAGGATCTTTGTGAAGGAACCTTACTTCTGTGG
TGTGACATAATTGGACAAACTACCTACAGAGATTTAAAGCTCTAAGGTAAATATAAAATTTTTAAGTGTA
TAATGTGTTAAACTACTGATTCTAATTGTTTGTGTATTTTAGATTCCAACCTATGGAACTGATGAATGGG
AGCAGTGGTGGAATGCCTTTAATGAGGAAAACCTGTTTTGCTCAGAAGAAATGCCATCTAGTGATGATGA
GGCTACTGCTGACTCTCAACATTCTACTCCTCCAAAAAAGAAGAGAAAGGTAGAAGACCCCAAGGACTTT
CCTTCAGAATTGCTAAGTTTTTTGAGTCATGCTGTGTTTAGTAATAGAACTCTTGCTTGCTTTGCTATTT
ACACCACAAAGGAAAAAGCTGCACTGCTATACAAGAAAATTATGGAAAAATATTTGATGTATAGTGCCTT
GACTAGAGATCATAATCAGCCATACCACATTTGTAGAGGTTTTACTTGCTTTAAAAAACCTCCCACACCT
CCCCCTGAACCTGAAACATAAAATGAATGCAATTGTTGTTGTTAACTTGTTTATTGCAGCTTATAATGGT
TACAAATAAAGCAATAGCATCACAAATTTCACAAATAAAGCATTTTTTTCACTGCATTCTAGTTGTGGTT
TGTCCAAACTCATCAATGTATCTTATCATGTCTGGATCGATCTGGCCGGCCGTTTAAACGAATTCTTGAA
GACGAAAGGGCCTCGTGATACGCCTATTTTTATAGGTTAATGTCATGATAATAATGGTTTCTTAGACTCA
GGTGGCACTTTTCGGGGAAATGTGCGCGGAACCCCTATTTGTTTATTTTTCTAAATACATTCAAATATGT
ATCCGCTCATGAGACAATAACCCTGATAAATGCTTCAATAATATTGAAAAAGGAAGAGTATGAGTATTCA
ACATTTCCGTGTCGCCCTTATTCCCTTTTTTGCGGCATTTTGCCTTCCTGTTTTTGCTCACCCAGAAACG
CTGGTGAAAGTAAAAGATGCTGAAGATCAGTTGGGTGCACGAGTGGGTTACATCGAACTGGATCTCAACA
GCGGTAAGATCCTTGAGAGTTTTCGCCCCGAAGAACGTTTTCCAATGATGAGCACTTTTAAAGTTCTGCT
ATGTGGCGCGGTATTATCCCGTATTGACGCCGGGCAAGAGCAACTCGGTCGCCGCATACACTATTCTCAG
AATGACTTGGTTGAGTACTCACCAGTCACAGAAAAGCATCTTACGGATGGCATGACAGTAAGAGAATTAT
GCAGTGCTGCCATAACCATGAGTGATAACACTGCGGCCAACTTACTTCTGACAACGATCGGAGGACCGAA
GGAGCTAACCGCTTTTTTGCACAACATGGGGGATCATGTAACTCGCCTTGATCGTTGGGAACCGGAGCTG
AATGAAGCCATACCAAACGACGAGCGTGACACCACGATGCCTGTAGCAATGGCAACAACGTTGCGCAAAC
TATTAACTGGCGAACTACTTACTCTAGCTTCCCGGCAACAATTAATAGACTGGATGGAGGCGGATAAAGT
TGCAGGACCACTTCTGCGCTCGGCCCTTCCGGCTGGCTGGTTTATTGCTGATAAATCTGGAGCCGGTGAG
CGTGGGTCTCGCGGTATCATTGCAGCACTGGGGCCAGATGGTAAGCCCTCCCGTATCGTAGTTATCTACA
CGACGGGGAGTCAGGCAACTATGGATGAACGAAATAGACAGATCGCTGAGATAGGTGCCTCACTGATTAA
GCATTGGTAACTGTCAGACCAAGTTTACTCATATATACTTTAGATTGATTTAAAACTTCATTTTTAATTT
AAAAGGATCTAGGTGAAGATCCTTTTTGATAATCTCATGACCAAAATCCCTTAACGTGAGTTTTCGTTCC
ACTGAGCGTCAGACCCCGTAGAAAAGATCAAAGGATCTTCTTGAGATCCTTTTTTTCTGCGCGTAATCTG
CTGCTTGCAAACAAAAAAACCACCGCTACCAGCGGTGGTTTGTTTGCCGGATCAAGAGCTACCAACTCTT
TTTCCGAAGGTAACTGGCTTCAGCAGAGCGCAGATACCAAATACTGTTCTTCTAGTGTAGCCGTAGTTAG
GCCACCACTTCAAGAACTCTGTAGCACCGCCTACATACCTCGCTCTGCTAATCCTGTTACCAGTGGCTGC
TGCCAGTGGCGATAAGTCGTGTCTTACCGGGTTGGACTCAAGACGATAGTTACCGGATAAGGCGCAGCGG
TCGGGCTGAACGGGGGGTTCGTGCACACAGCCCAGCTTGGAGCGAACGACCTACACCGAACTGAGATACC
TACAGCGTGAGCTATGAGAAAGCGCCACGCTTCCCGAAGGGAGAAAGGCGGACAGGTATCCGGTAAGCGG
CAGGGTCGGAACAGGAGAGCGCACGAGGGAGCTTCCAGGGGGAAACGCCTGGTATCTTTATAGTCCTGTC
GGGTTTCGCCACCTCTGACTTGAGCGTCGATTTTTGTGATGCTCGTCAGGGGGGCGGAGCCTATGGAAAA
ACGCCAGCAACGCGGCCTTTTTACGGTTCCTGGCCTTTTGCTGGCCTTTTGCTCACATGTTACCGTCGAC
GATGTAGGTCACGGTCTCGAAGCCGCGGTGCGGGTGCCAGGGCGTGCCCTTGGGCTCCCCGGGCGCGTAC
TCCACCTCACCCATCTGGTCCATCATGATGAACGGGTCGAGGTGGCGGTAGTTGATCCCGGCGAACGCGC
GGCGCACCGGGAAGCCCTCGCCCTCGAAACCGCTGGGCGCGGTGGTCACGGTGAGCACGGGACGTGCGAC
GGCGTCGGCGGGTGCGGATACGCGGGGCAGCGTCAGCGGGTTCTCGACGGTCACGGCGGGCATGTCGACA
AGCCGAACATATGGGCGCGCCTAGTATGTATGTAAGTTAATAAAACCCATTTTTGCGGAAAGTAGATAAA
AAAAACATTTTTTTTTTTTACTGCACTGGATATCATTGAACTTATCTGATCAGTTTTAAATTTACTTCGA
TCCAAGGGTATTTGATGTACCAGGTTCTTTCGATTACCTCTCACTCAAAATGACATTCCACTCAAAGTCA
GCGCTGTTTGCCTCCTTCTCTGTCCACAGAAATATCGCCGTCTCTTTCGCCGCTGCGTCCGCTATCTCTT
TCGCCACCGTTTGTAGCGTTACGTAGCGTCAATGTCCGCCTTCAGTTGCATTTTGTCAGCGGTTTCGTGA
CGAAGCTCCAAGCGGTTTACGCCATCAATTAAACACAAAGTGCTGTGCCAAAACTCCTCTCGCTTCTTAT
TTTTGTTTGTTTTTTGAGTGATTGGGGTGGTGATTGGTTTTGGGTGGGTAAGCAGGGGAAAGTGTGAAAA
ATCCCGGCAATGGGCCAAGAGGATCAGGAGCTATTAATTCGCGGAGGCAGCAAACACCCATCTGCCGAGC
ATCTGAACAATGTGAGTAGTACATGTGCATACATCTTAAGTTCACTTGATCTATAGGAACTGCGATTGCA
ACATCAAATTGTCTGCGGCGTGAGAACTGCGACCCACAAAAATCCCAAACCGCAATTGCACAAACAAATA
GTGACACGAAACAGATTATTCTGGTAGCTGTTCTCGCTATATAAGACAATTTTTGAGATCATATCATGAT
CAAGACATCTAAAGGCATTCATTTTCGACTATATTCTTTTTTACAAAAAATATAACAACCAGATATTTTA
AGCTGATCCTAGATGCACAAAAAATAAATAAAAGTATAAACCTACTTCGTAGGATACTTCGGGGTACTTT
TTGTTCGGGGTTAGATGAGCATAACGCTTGTAGTTGATATTTGAGATCCCCTATCATTGCAGGGTGACAG
CGGAGCGGCTTCGCAGAGCTGCATTAACCAGGGCTTCGGGCAGGCCAAAAACTACGGCACGCTCCGGCCA
CCCAGTCCGCCGGAGGACTCCGGTTCAGGGAGCGGCCAACTAGCCGAGAACCTCACCTATGCCTGGCACA
ATATGGACATCTTTGGGGCGGTCAATCAGCCGGGCTCCGGATGGCGGCAGCTGGTCAACCGGACACGCGG
ACTATTCTGCAACGAGCGACACATACCGGCGCCCAGGAAACATTTGCTCAAGAACGGTGAGTTTCTATTC
GCAGTCGGCTGATCTGTGTGAAATCTTAATAAAGGGTCCAATTACCAATTTGAAACTCAGTTTGCGGCGT
GGCCTATCCGGGCGAACTTTTGGCCGTGATGGGCAGTTCCGGTGCCGGAAAGACGACCCTGCTGAATGCC
CTTGCCTTTCGATCGCCGCAGGGCATCCAAGTATCGCCATCCGGGATGCGACTGCTCAATGGCCAACCTG
TGGACGCCAAGGAGATGCAGGCCAGGTGCGCCTATGTCCAGCAGGATGACCTCTTTATCGGCTCCCTAAC
GGCCAGGGAACACCTGATTTTCCAAGCCATGGTGCGGATGCCACGACATCTGACCTATCGGCAGCGAGTG
GCCCGCGTGGATCAGGTGATCCAGGAGCTTTCGCTCAGCAAATGTCAGCACACGATCATCGGTGTGCCCG
GCAGGGTGAAAGGTCTGTCCGGCGGAGAAAGGAAGCGTCTGGCATTCGCCTCCGAGGCTCTAACCGATCC
GCCGCTTCTGATCTGCGATGAGCCCACCTCCGGACTGGACTCCTTTACCGCCCACAGCGTCGTCCAGGTG
CTGAAGAAGCTGTCGCAGAAGGGCAAGACCGTCATCCTGACCATTCATCAGCCGTCTTCCGAGCTGTTTG
AGCTCTTTGACAAGATCCTTCTGATGGCCGAGGGCAGGGTAGCTTTCTTGGGCACTCCCAGCGAAGCCGT
CGACTTCTTTTCCTAGTGAGTTCGATGTGTTTATTAAGGGTATCTAGTATTACATAACATCTCAACTCCT
ATCCAGCGTGGGTGCCCAGTGTCCTACCAACTACAATCCGGCGGACTTTTACGTACAGGTGTTGGCCGTT
GTGCCCGGACGGGAGATCGAGTCCCGTGATCGGATCGCCAAGATATGCGACAATTTTGCCATTAGCAAAG
TAGCCCGGGATATGGAGCAGTTGTTGGCCACCAAAAATCTGGAGAAGCCACTGGAGCAGCCGGAGAATGG
GTACACCTACAAGGCCACCTGGTTCATGCAGTTCCGGGCGGTCCTGTGGCGATCCTGGCTGTCGGTGCTC
AAGGAACCACTCCTCGTAAAAGTGCGACTTATTCAGACAACGGTGAGTGGTTCCAGTGGAAACAAATGAT
ATAACGCTTACAATTCTTGGAAACAAATTCGCTAGATTTTAGATAGAATTGCCTGATTCCACACCCTTCT
TAGTTTTTTTCAATGAGATGTATAGTTTATAGTTTTGCAGAAGATAAATAAATTTCATTTAACTCGCGAA
TATTAATGAGATGCGAGTAACATTTTAATTTGCAGATGGTTGCCATCTTGATTGGCCTCATCTTTTTGGG
CCAACAACTCACGCAAGTGGGTGTGATGAATATCAACGGAGCCATCTTCCTCTTCCTGACCAACATGACC
TTTCAAAACGTCTTTGCCACGATAAATGTAAGTCATGTTTAGAATACATTTGCATTTCAATAATTTACTA
ACTTTCTAATGAATCGATTCGATTTAGGTGTTCACCTCAGAGCTGCCAGTTTTTATGAGGGAGGCCCGAA
GTCGACTTTATCGCTGTGACACATACTTTCTGGGCAAAACGATTGCCGAATTGCCGCTTTTTCTCACAGT
GCCACTGGTCTTCACGGCGATTGCCTATCCGATGATCGGACTGCGGGCCGGAGTGCTGCACTTCTTCAAC
TGCCTGGCGCTGGTCACTCTGGTGGCCAATGTGTCAACGTCCTTCGGATATCTAATATCCTGCGCCAGCT
CCTCGACCTCGATGGCGCTGTCTGTGGGTCCGCCGGTTATCATACCATTCCTGCTCTTTGGCGGCTTCTT
CTTGAACTCGGGCTCGGTGCCAGTATACCTCAAATGGTTGTCGTACCTCTCATGGTTCCGTTACGCCAAC
GAGGGTCTGCTGATTAACCAATGGGCGGACGTGGAGCCGGGCGAAATTAGCTGCACATCGTCGAACACCA
CGTGCCCCAGTTCGGGCAAGGTCATCCTGGAGACGCTTAACTTCTCCGCCGCCGATCTGCCGCTGGACTA
CGTGGGTCTGGCCATTCTCATCGTGAGCTTCCGGGTGCTCGCATATCTGGCTCTAAGACTTCGGGCCCGA
CGCAAGGAGTAGCCGACATATATCCGAAATAACTGCTTGTTTTTTTTTTTTACCATTATTACCATCGTGT
TTACTGTTTATTGCCCCCTCAAAAAGCTAATGTAATTATATTTGTGCCAATAAAAACAAGATATGACCTA
TAGAATACAAGTATTTCCCCTTCGAACATCCCCACAAGTAGACTTTGGATTTGTCTTCTAACCAAAAGAC
TTACACACCTGCATACCTTACATCAAAAACTCGTTTATCGCTACATAAAACACCGGGATATATTTTTTAT
ATACATACTTTTCAAATCGCGCGCCCTCTTCATAATTCACCTCCACCACACCACGTTTCGTAGTTGCTCT
TTCGCTGTCTCCCACCCGCTCTCCGCAACACATTCACCTTTTGTTCGACGACCTTGGAGCGACTGTCGTT
AGTTCCGCGCGATTCGGTTCGCTCAAATGGTTCCGAGTGGTTCATTTCGTCTCAATAGAAATTAGTAATA
AATATTTGTATGTACAATTTATTTGCTCCAATATATTTGTATATATTTCCCTCACAGCTATATTTATTCT
AATTTAATATTATGACTTTTTAAGGTAATTTTTTGTGACCTGTTCGGAGTGATTAGCGTTACAATTTGAA
CTGAAAGTGACATCCAGTGTTTGTTCCTTGTGTAGATGCATCTCAAAAAAATGGTGGGCATAATAGTGTT
GTTTATATATATCAAAAATAACAACTATAATAATAAGAATACATTTAATTTAGAAAATGCTTGGATTTCA
CTGGAACTAGGGCGCGCCTCCGGAACATAATGGTGCAGGGCGCTGACTTCCGCGTTTCCAGACTTTACGA
AACACGGAAACCGAAGACCATTCATGTTGTTGCTCAGGTCGCAGACGTTTTGCAGCAGCAGTCGCTTCAC
GTTCGCTCGCGTATCGGTGATTCATTCTGCTAACCAGTAAGGCAACCCCGCCAGCCTAGCCGGGTCCTCA
ACGACAGGAGCACGATCATGCGCACCCGTGGCCAGGGCCGCAAGCTTGCATGCCTGCAGGTTACTGTACA
TCCATACAGTAAGTACTGTACATCCATACAGTAAGTACTGTACATCCATACAGTAAGTACTGTACATCCA
TACAGTAAGTACTGTACATCCATACAGTAAGCGGAGACTCTAGCCCTAGGG
Features (pLannotate 1.2.2; 17 found; start..end, strand, type, name):
    253..491     +  promoter       hsp70 promoter: Drosophila melanogaster hsp70Bb promoter
    506..572     +  intron         Mhc intron: modified Drosophila myosin heavy chain intron 16 (Pfeiffer et al., 2010)
    596..850     +  CDS            Src64B (fragment): SRC64_DROME - Also known as Src1. Experimental evidence at protein level: Swiss-Prot protein existence level 1. May play a role in the development of neural tissue and smooth muscle. From Drosophila melanogaster (Fruit fly).
    857..1570    +  CDS            GFP (S65T): GFP (S65T) is a basic (constitutively fluorescent) green fluorescent protein published in 1995, derived from Aequorea victoria.
   1581..1655    +  CDS            small t antigen (fragment): SV40 (simian virus 40) small t antigen
   1657..1722    +  intron         small t intron: SV40 (simian virus 40) small t antigen intron
   1852..1872    +  CDS            SV40 NLS: nuclear localization signal of SV40 (simian virus 40) large T antigen
   1879..2013    +  CDS            LT_POVHA (fragment): Protein inferred from homology: Swiss-Prot protein existence level 3. Isoform large T antigen is a key early protein essential for both driving viral replication and inducing cellular transformation. Plays a role in viral genome replication by driving entry of quiescent cells into the cell cycle and by autoregulating the synthesis of viral early mRNA. Displays highly oncogenic activities by corrupting the host cellular checkpoint mechanisms that guard cell division and the transcription, replication, and repair of DNA. Participates in the modulation of cellular gene expression preceeding viral
   2038..2121    +  CDS            large T antigen (fragment): large T antigen from SV40 (simian virus 40)
   2144..2278    +  polyA_signal   SV40 poly(A) signal: SV40 polyadenylation signal
   2405..2509    +  promoter       AmpR promoter: bla
   2510..3370    +  CDS            AmpR: β-lactamase; bla; confers resistance to ampicillin, carbenicillin, and related antibiotics
   3541..4129    +  rep_origin     ori: high-copy-number ColE1/pMB1/pBR322/pUC origin of replication
   4216..4285    +  protein_bind   attB: attB site for the φC31 integrase (Groth et al., 2000) phage φC31 integrase
   4501..8620    +  gene           mini-white: white; This modified version of the white gene lacks part of the first intron.
   8625..8780    +  CDS            YPB1_ECOLX (fragment): Protein predicted: Swiss-Prot protein existence level 4. From Escherichia coli.
   8862..8881    -  misc_feature   MCS (fragment): pUC18/19 multiple cloning site
