[The description below was written by a language model from this plasmid's Addgene catalogue record and pLannotate feature annotations shown in this document.]
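Description:
pJFRC19-13XLexAop2-IVS-myr::GFP is a Drosophila transgenesis and expression plasmid built on the pJFRC-MUH backbone, serving as a LexA-responsive reporter for a membrane-targeted GFP. In bacteria it is maintained as a high-copy plasmid through a ColE1/pUC-type origin and selected with ampicillin via the bla gene. For fly work it carries a φC31 integrase attB site, which allows site-specific insertion into a genomic attP landing site, and a mini-white gene that provides an eye-colour marker for identifying transformants.

The expression cassette starts with the LexA operator array indicated by the name (13 copies of LexAop2). This array is not annotated in either feature table, but an unannotated stretch lies upstream of the promoter where it would be expected. It sits ahead of a Drosophila hsp70Bb promoter, so that transcription depends on a LexA-based transactivator supplied from a separate driver line. Downstream is the "IVS", a modified myosin heavy chain intron 16 included to boost expression, followed by the 978 bp insert cloned between XhoI and XbaI: an N-terminal fragment of Drosophila Src64B, providing the myristoylation signal, fused to GFP (S65T). The transcript ends in an SV40 3′ region containing the small t intron and poly(A) signal. The small t and large T antigen fragments and the NLS annotated there are part of this untranslated terminator region, not expressed proteins.

Two sequence records are provided (9,253 and 9,011 nt). They show the same features in the same relative order in opposite orientations, and the cause of the length difference is not stated. The associated publication concerns refined tools for targeted gene expression in Drosophila, consistent with use for labelling the membranes of LexA-expressing cells.
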