Addgene plasmid #26224: pJFRC19-13XLexAop2-IVS-myr::GFP
Depositing lab: Gerald Rubin. Depositing organization: HHMI, Janelia Research Campus. Publication: Refinement of tools for targeted gene expression in Drosophila. Pfeiffer BD, Ngo TT, Hibbard KL, Murphy C, Jenett A, Truman JW, Rubin GM. Genetics. 2010 Oct;186(2):735-55. doi: 10.1534/genetics.110.119917. Epub 2010 Aug 9. PubMed 20697123.
Backbone
  Vector backbone: pJFRC-MUH
  Backbone size w/o insert (bp): 8033
  Vector type: Insect Expression
Growth in bacteria
  Bacterial resistance: Ampicillin, 100 μg/mL
  Growth temperature: 37°C
  Growth strain: DH5alpha
  Copy number: High Copy
Gene/Insert
  Gene/Insert name: myr::GFP
  Species: D. melanogaster (fly)
  Insert size (bp): 978
  Cloning method: Restriction Enzyme; 5′ cloning site XhoI (not destroyed); 3′ cloning site XbaI (not destroyed)
  Sequencing primers: 5′ hsp70F: GAGCGCCGGAGTATAAATAGAG; 3′ SV40R: CCATTCATCAGTTCCATAGG
Terms and licenses: Academic/Nonprofit Terms; Industry Terms: Not Available to Industry
How to cite: pJFRC19-13XLexAop2-IVS-myr::GFP was a gift from Gerald Rubin (Addgene plasmid # 26224 ; http://n2t.net/addgene:26224 ; RRID:Addgene_26224)
